>Addgene plasmid #64089 | MLS- mir-17-19b | depositor partial sequence | sequence record 107220 | Insert
TTGAGGTGTTAATTCTAATTATCTATTTCAAATTTAGCAGGAAAAAAGAGAACATCACCTTGTAAAACTG
AAGATTGTGACCAGTCAGAATAATGTCAAAGTGCTTACAGTGCAGGTAGTGATATGTGCATCTACTGCAG
TGAAGGCACTTGTAGCATTATGGTGACAGCTGCCTCGGGAAGCCAAGTTGGGCTTTAAAGTGCAGGGCCT
GCTGATGTTGAGTGCTTTTTGTTCTAAGGTGCATCTAGTGCAGATAGTGAAGTAGATTAGCATCTACTGC
CCTAAGTGCTCCTTCTGGCATAAGAAGTTATGTATTCATCCAATAATTCAAGCCAAGCAAGTATATAGGT
GTTTTAATAGTTTTTGTTTGCAGTCCTCTGTTAGTTTTGCATAGTTGCACTACAAGAAGAATGTAGTTGT
GCAAATCTATGCAAAACTGATGGTGGCCTGCTATTTCCTTCAAATGAATGATTTTTACTAATTTTGTGTA
CTTTTATTGTGTCGATGTAGAATCTGCCTGGTCTATCTGATGTGACAGCTTCTGTAGCACTAAAGTGCTT
ATAGTGCAGGTAGTGTTTAGTTATCTACTGCATTATGAGCACTTAAAGTACTGCTAGCTGTAGAACTCCA
GCTTCGGCCTGTCGCCCAATCAAACTGTCCTGTTACTGAACACTGTTCTATGGTTAGTTTTGCAGGTTTG
CATCCAGCTGTGTGATATTCTGCTGTGCAAATCCATGCAAAACTGACTGTGGTAGTGAAAAGTCTGTAGA
AAAGTAAGGG
