>Addgene plasmid #64089 | MLS- mir-17-19b | addgene partial sequence | sequence record 115909 | pLXSN5 5'-CCCTTGAACCTCCTCGTTCGACC-3'
TCACTCCTTCTCTAGGCGCCGGAATTAGATCTCTCGAGTTGAGGTGTTAATTCTAATTATCTATTTCAAA
TTTAGCAGGAAAAAAGAGAACATCACCTTGTAAAACTGAAGATTGTGACCAGTCAGAATAATGTCAAAGT
GCTTACAGTGCAGGTAGTGATATGTGCATCTACTGCAGTGAAGGCACTTGTAGCATTATGGTGACAGCTG
CCTCGGGAAGCCAAGTTGGGCTTTAAAGTGCAGGGCCTGCTGATGTTGAGTGCTTTTTGTTCTAAGGTGC
ATCTAGTGCAGATAGTGAAGTAGATTAGCATCTACTGCCCTAAGTGCTCCTTCTGGCATAAGAAGTTATG
TATTCATCCAATAATTCAAGCCAAGCAAGTATATAGGTGTTTTAATAGTTTTTGTTTGCAGTCCTCTGTT
AGTTTTGCATAGTTGCACTACAAGAAGAATGTAGTTGTGCAAATCTATGCAAAACTGATGGTGGCCTGCT
ATTTCCTTCAAATGAATGATTTTTACTAATTTTGTGTACTTTTATTGTGTCGATGTAGAATCTGCCTGGT
CTATCTGATGTGACAGCTTCTGTAGCACTAAAGTGCTTATAGTGCAGGTAGTGTTTAGTTATCTACTGCA
TTATGAGCACTTAAAGTACTGCTAGCTGTAGAACTCCAGCTTCGGCCTGTCGCCCAATCAAACTGTCCTG
TTACTGAACACTGTTCTATGGTTAGTTTTGCAGGTTTGCATCCAGCTGTGTGATATTCTGCTGTGCAAAT
CCATGCAAAACTGACTGTGGTAGTGAAAAGTCTGTAGAAAAGTAAGGGGAATTCGCCAGCACAGTGGTCG
ACCCTGTGGAATGTGTGTCAGTTAGGGTGTGGAAAGTCCCCAGGCTCCCCAGCAGGCAGAAGTATGCAAA
GCATGCATCTCAATTAGTCAGCAACCAGGTGTGGAAAGTCCCCAGGCTCCCCAGCAGGCAGAAGTATGCA
AAGCATGCATCTCA
