>Addgene plasmid #64089 | MLS- mir-17-19b | addgene partial sequence | sequence record 115911 | EGFP-N 5'-CGTCGCCGTCCAGCTCGACCAG-3'
TCGCCCTTGCTCACCATGAGCTTTTTGCAAAAGCCTAGGCCTCCAAAAAAGCCTCCTCACTACTTCTGGA
ATAGCTCAGAGGCCGAGGCGGCCTCGGCCTCTGCATAAATAAAAAAAATTAGTCAGCCATGGGGCGGAGA
ATGGGCGGAACTGGGCGGAGTTAGGGGCGGGATGGGCGGAGTTAGGGGCGGGACTATGGTTGCTGACTAA
TTGAGATGCATGCTTTGCATACTTCTGCCTGCTGGGGAGCCTGGGGACTTTCCACACCTGGTTGCTGACT
AATTGAGATGCATGCTTTGCATACTTCTGCCTGCTGGGGAGCCTGGGGACTTTCCACACCCTAACTGACA
CACATTCCACAGGGTCGACCACTGTGCTGGCGAATTCCCCTTACTTTTCTACAGACTTTTCACTACCACA
GTCAGTTTTGCATGGATTTGCACAGCAGAATATCACACAGCTGGATGCAAACCTGCAAAACTAACCATAG
AACAGTGTTCAGTAACAGGACAGTTTGATTGGGCGACAGGCCGAAGCTGGAGTTCTACAGCTAGCAGTAC
TTTAAGTGCTCATAATGCAGTAGATAACTAAACACTACCTGCACTATAAGCACTTTAGTGCTACAGAAGC
TGTCACATCAGATAGACCAGGCAGATTCTACATCGACACAATAAAAGTACACAAAATTAGTAAAAATCAT
TCATTTGAAGGAAATAGCAGGCCACCATCAGTTTTGCATAGATTTGCACAACTACATTCTTCTTGTAGTG
CAACTATGCAAAACTAACAGAGGACTGCAAACAAAAACTATTAAAA
