[The description below was written by a language model from this plasmid's Addgene catalogue record.]
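Description:
MLS- mir-17-19b is a mammalian expression plasmid built on the pMSCV-SV40-GFP backbone, a name that indicates a murine stem cell virus (MSCV)-type retroviral vector carrying an SV40 promoter-driven GFP cassette. The record lists it only as a mammalian expression vector and provides no feature table, so the LTRs, packaging signal and bacterial origin of replication that would be expected from such a backbone are inferred from the name, not documented. The plasmid is propagated in E. coli under ampicillin selection. Its copy number is recorded as unknown. The backbone is 6216 bp, and the complete construct is about 7.0 kb.

The payload is a 780 bp human fragment of the mir-17-92 polycistronic microRNA cluster, cloned between XhoI and EcoRI sites that both remain intact. The fragment is a truncated version of the cluster that runs from miR-17 through miR-19b and lacks miR-92. The record does not explicitly state which promoter drives the insert. In MSCV-based vectors of this design the viral LTR usually transcribes the cloned sequence, while the internal SV40 promoter expresses GFP independently so that transfected or transduced cells can be identified or sorted.

The construct is intended for expressing this subset of cluster microRNAs in mammalian cells. It comes from work dissecting which components of mir-17-92 account for its oncogenic activity, where miR-19 was identified as a key contributor. Comparing a truncated cluster like this one with other versions of mir-17-92 allows the contribution of individual microRNAs, here miR-92, to be assessed.
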