Addgene plasmid #64089: MLS- mir-17-19b
Purpose: expresses a truncated version of mir-17-92 lacking miR-92
Depositing lab: Lin He. Depositing organization: University of California, Berkeley. Publication: miR-19 is a key oncogenic component of mir-17-92. Olive V, Bennett MJ, Walker JC, Ma C, Jiang I, Cordon-Cardo C, Li QJ, Lowe SW, Hannon GJ, He L. Genes Dev. 2009 Dec 15. 23(24):2839-49. 10.1101/gad.1861409 PubMed 20008935.
Backbone
  Vector backbone: pMSCV-SV40-GFP
  Backbone size w/o insert (bp): 6216
  Total vector size (bp): 6996
  Vector type: Mammalian Expression
Growth in bacteria
  Bacterial resistance: Ampicillin, 100 μg/mL
  Growth temperature: 37°C
  Growth strain: Top10
  Copy number: Unknown
Gene/Insert
  Gene/Insert name: mir-17-19b
  Species: H. sapiens (human)
  Insert size (bp): 780
  Entrez Gene: MIR17 (a.k.a. MIR17-5p, MIR91, MIRN17, MIRN91, hsa-mir-17, miR-17, miR17-3p, miRNA17, miRNA91)
  Cloning method: Restriction Enzyme; 5′ cloning site Xho1 (not destroyed); 3′ cloning site EcoR1 (not destroyed)
  Sequencing primers: 5′ GCCCTCACTCCTTCTCTAGG
Terms and licenses: Academic/Nonprofit Terms; Industry Terms: Not Available to Industry
How to cite: MLS- mir-17-19b was a gift from Lin He (Addgene plasmid # 64089 ; http://n2t.net/addgene:64089 ; RRID:Addgene_64089)
